Addgene plasmid #186656: Shu_sgRNA
Purpose: shu sgRNA plasmid
Depositing lab: Astrid Haase. Depositing organization: National Institute of Diabetes & Digestive & Kidney Diseases (NIDDK). Publication: Functional editing of endogenous genes through rapid selection of cell pools (Rapid generation of endogenously tagged genes in Drosophila ovarian somatic sheath cells). Meng Q, Stoyko D, Andrews CM, Konstantinidou P, Genzor P, O T, Elchert AR, Benner L, Sobti S, Katz EY, Haase AD. Nucleic Acids Res. 2022 May 27. pii: 6594084. doi: 10.1093/nar/gkac448. PubMed 35639929.
Backbone
  Vector backbone: pU6-BbsI-chiRNA
  Vector type: Insect Expression
Growth in bacteria
  Bacterial resistance: Ampicillin, 100 μg/mL
  Growth temperature: 30°C
  Growth strain: NEB Stable
  Copy number: High Copy
Gene/Insert
  Gene/Insert name: Shu sgRNA Plasmid
  gRNA/shRNA sequence: GATAGCTTTAGCGAATCGAT
  Species: D. melanogaster (fly)
  Entrez Gene: shu (a.k.a. CG4735, Dmel\CG4735)
  Cloning method: Unknown
  Sequencing primers: 5′ Unknown
Terms and licenses: Academic/Nonprofit Terms; Industry Terms: Not Available to Industry
Depositor comments: sgRNA sequence: GATAGCTTTAGCGAATCGAT. The corresponding genome sequence is: GATAGCTTTAGCGAATCGAT. Please visit https://www.biorxiv.org/content/10.1101/2020.12.18.423517v1 for bioRxiv preprint.
How to cite: Shu_sgRNA was a gift from Astrid Haase (Addgene plasmid # 186656 ; http://n2t.net/addgene:186656 ; RRID:Addgene_186656)
