[The description below was written by a language model from this plasmid's Addgene catalogue record and pLannotate feature annotations shown in this document.]
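Description:
Shu_sgRNA is a small (about 3.5 kb) guide RNA expression plasmid for Drosophila melanogaster, built on the pU6-BbsI-chiRNA backbone and catalogued as an insect expression vector. Its payload is a single guide RNA directed against the fly gene shu (CG4735). The feature table shows a Drosophila U6-2 snRNA promoter, an RNA polymerase III promoter suited to producing short, uncapped transcripts. It is followed by a roughly 20-nucleotide gap that corresponds to the position of the cloned protospacer, and then by the Streptococcus pyogenes Cas9 guide RNA scaffold. Together these elements yield a chimeric sgRNA that directs SpCas9 to the shu locus. The plasmid encodes no Cas9, so the nuclease must be supplied from another source. The cloning method is not recorded.

The rest of the plasmid is a pBluescript-type framework. Fragments of the multiple cloning site flank the U6–sgRNA cassette, bracketed by T7 and T3 phage promoters, and remnants of the lac promoter/operator, lacI and lacZα are also present; none of these has a role in guide expression. Propagation in E. coli relies on a high-copy ColE1/pUC origin with ampicillin selection through β-lactamase, and an f1 origin permits single-stranded DNA production. There is no selectable marker for insect cells. According to the associated publication, the construct belongs to a toolkit for editing and tagging endogenous genes in Drosophila ovarian somatic sheath cells through rapid selection of edited cell pools. In that setting this guide would introduce the Cas9 cut at shu, although the record does not describe any accompanying donor template.
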