Features (pLannotate 1.2.2; 15 found; start..end, strand, type, name):
    154..172     +  promoter       T7 promoter: promoter for bacteriophage T7 RNA polymerase
    181..225     -  misc_feature   MCS (fragment): pBluescript multiple cloning site
    226..625     +  promoter       dU6-2 promoter: RNA polymerase III promoter for Drosophila U6-2 snRNA (Das et al., 1987)
    646..721     +  misc_RNA       gRNA scaffold: guide RNA scaffold for the Streptococcus pyogenes CRISPR/Cas9 system
    727..790     -  misc_feature   MCS (fragment): pBluescript multiple cloning site
    803..821     -  promoter       T3 promoter: promoter for bacteriophage T3 RNA polymerase
    866..882     -  protein_bind   lac operator: The lac repressor binds to the lac operator to inhibit transcription in E. coli. This inhibition can be relieved by adding lactose or isopropyl-β-D-thiogalactopyranoside (IPTG). lac repressor encoded by lacI
    890..920     -  promoter       lac promoter: promoter for the E. coli lac operon
    935..956     -  protein_bind   CAP binding site: CAP binding activates transcription in the presence of cAMP. E. coli catabolite activator protein
    969..1061    -  CDS            lacI (fragment): lac repressor; lacI; The lac repressor binds to the lac operator to inhibit transcription in E. coli. This inhibition can be relieved by adding lactose or isopropyl-β-D-thiogalactopyranoside (IPTG).
   1244..1832    -  rep_origin     ori: high-copy-number ColE1/pMB1/pBR322/pUC origin of replication
   2003..2863    -  CDS            AmpR: β-lactamase; bla; confers resistance to ampicillin, carbenicillin, and related antibiotics
   2864..2968    -  promoter       AmpR promoter: bla
   3021..3449    -  rep_origin     f1 ori (sequence partly withheld): f1 bacteriophage origin of replication; arrow indicates direction of (+) strand synthesis
   3454..151     -  CDS            lacZα (fragment) (across the origin): LacZα fragment of β-galactosidase; lacZ fragment
>Addgene plasmid #186656 | Shu_sgRNA | addgene full sequence | sequence record 367528 | Addgene NGS Result
TTCAGGCTGCGCAACTGTTGGGAAGGGCGATCGGTGCGGGCCTCTTCGCTATTACGCCAGCTGGCGAAAG
GGGGATGTGCTGCAAGGCGATTAAGTTGGGTAACGCCAGGGTTTTCCCAGTCACGACGTTGTAAAACGAC
GGCCAGTGAATTGTAATACGACTCACTATAGGGCGAATTGGGTACCGGGCCCCCCCTCGAGGTCGACGGT
ATCGATAAGCTTGATGTTCGACTTGCAGCCTGAAATACGGCACGAGTAGGAAAAGCCGAGTCAAATGCCG
AATGCAGAGTCTCATTACAGCACAATCAACTCAAGAAAAACTCGACACTTTTTTACCATTTGCACTTAAA
TCCTTTTTTATTCGTTATGTATACTTTTTTTGGTCCCTAACCAAAACAAAACCAAACTCTCTTAGTCGTG
CCTCTATATTTAAAACTATCAATTTATTATAGTCAATAAATCGAACTGTGTTTTCAACAAACGAACAATA
GGACACTTTGATTCTAAAGGAAATTTTGAAAATCTTAAGCAGAGGGTTCTTAAGACCATTTGCCAATTCT
TATAATTCTCAACTGCTCTTTCCTGATGTTGATCATTTATATAGGTATGTTTTCCTCAATACTTCGATAG
CTTTAGCGAATCGATGTTTTAGAGCTAGAAATAGCAAGTTAAAATAAGGCTAGTCCGTTATCAACTTGAA
AAAGTGGCACCGAGTCGGTGCTTTTTTATCGAATTCCTGCAGCCCGGGGGATCCACTAGTTCTAGAGCGG
CCGCCACCGCGGTGGAGCTCCAGCTTTTGTTCCCTTTAGTGAGGGTTAATTTCGAGCTTGGCGTAATCAT
GGTCATAGCTGTTTCCTGTGTGAAATTGTTATCCGCTCACAATTCCACACAACATACGAGCCGGAAGCAT
AAAGTGTAAAGCCTGGGGTGCCTAATGAGTGAGCTAACTCACATTAATTGCGTTGCGCTCACTGCCCGCT
TTCCAGTCGGGAAACCTGTCGTGCCAGCTGCATTAATGAATCGGCCAACGCGCGGGGAGAGGCGGTTTGC
GTATTGGGCGCTCTTCCGCTTCCTCGCTCACTGACTCGCTGCGCTCGGTCGTTCGGCTGCGGCGAGCGGT
ATCAGCTCACTCAAAGGCGGTAATACGGTTATCCACAGAATCAGGGGATAACGCAGGAAAGAACATGTGA
GCAAAAGGCCAGCAAAAGGCCAGGAACCGTAAAAAGGCCGCGTTGCTGGCGTTTTTCCATAGGCTCCGCC
CCCCTGACGAGCATCACAAAAATCGACGCTCAAGTCAGAGGTGGCGAAACCCGACAGGACTATAAAGATA
CCAGGCGTTTCCCCCTGGAAGCTCCCTCGTGCGCTCTCCTGTTCCGACCCTGCCGCTTACCGGATACCTG
TCCGCCTTTCTCCCTTCGGGAAGCGTGGCGCTTTCTCATAGCTCACGCTGTAGGTATCTCAGTTCGGTGT
AGGTCGTTCGCTCCAAGCTGGGCTGTGTGCACGAACCCCCCGTTCAGCCCGACCGCTGCGCCTTATCCGG
TAACTATCGTCTTGAGTCCAACCCGGTAAGACACGACTTATCGCCACTGGCAGCAGCCACTGGTAACAGG
ATTAGCAGAGCGAGGTATGTAGGCGGTGCTACAGAGTTCTTGAAGTGGTGGCCTAACTACGGCTACACTA
GAAGAACAGTATTTGGTATCTGCGCTCTGCTGAAGCCAGTTACCTTCGGAAAAAGAGTTGGTAGCTCTTG
ATCCGGCAAACAAACCACCGCTGGTAGCGGTGGTTTTTTTGTTTGCAAGCAGCAGATTACGCGCAGAAAA
AAAGGATCTCAAGAAGATCCTTTGATCTTTTCTACGGGGTCTGACGCTCAGTGGAACGAAAACTCACGTT
AAGGGATTTTGGTCATGAGATTATCAAAAAGGATCTTCACCTAGATCCTTTTAAATTAAAAATGAAGTTT
TAAATCAATCTAAAGTATATATGAGTAAACTTGGTCTGACAGTTACCAATGCTTAATCAGTGAGGCACCT
ATCTCAGCGATCTGTCTATTTCGTTCATCCATAGTTGCCTGACTCCCCGTCGTGTAGATAACTACGATAC
GGGAGGGCTTACCATCTGGCCCCAGTGCTGCAATGATACCGCGAGACCCACGCTCACCGGCTCCAGATTT
ATCAGCAATAAACCAGCCAGCCGGAAGGGCCGAGCGCAGAAGTGGTCCTGCAACTTTATCCGCCTCCATC
CAGTCTATTAATTGTTGCCGGGAAGCTAGAGTAAGTAGTTCGCCAGTTAATAGTTTGCGCAACGTTGTTG
CCATTGCTACAGGCATCGTGGTGTCACGCTCGTCGTTTGGTATGGCTTCATTCAGCTCCGGTTCCCAACG
ATCAAGGCGAGTTACATGATCCCCCATGTTGTGCAAAAAAGCGGTTAGCTCCTTCGGTCCTCCGATCGTT
GTCAGAAGTAAGTTGGCCGCAGTGTTATCACTCATGGTTATGGCAGCACTGCATAATTCTCTTACTGTCA
TGCCATCCGTAAGATGCTTTTCTGTGACTGGTGAGTACTCAACCAAGTCATTCTGAGAATAGTGTATGCG
GCGACCGAGTTGCTCTTGCCCGGCGTCAATACGGGATAATACCGCGCCACATAGCAGAACTTTAAAAGTG
CTCATCATTGGAAAACGTTCTTCGGGGCGAAAACTCTCAAGGATCTTACCGCTGTTGAGATCCAGTTCGA
TGTAACCCACTCGTGCACCCAACTGATCTTCAGCATCTTTTACTTTCACCAGCGTTTCTGGGTGAGCAAA
AACAGGAAGGCAAAATGCCGCAAAAAAGGGAATAAGGGCGACACGGAAATGTTGAATACTCATACTCTTC
CTTTTTCAATATTATTGAAGCATTTATCAGGGTTATTGTCTCATGAGCGGATACATATTTGAATGTATTT
AGAAAAATAAACAAATAGGGGTTCCGCGCACATTTCCCCGAAAAGTGCCACCTAAATTGTAAGCGTTAAT
ATTTTGTTAAAATTCGCGTTAAATTTTTGTTAAATCAGCTCATTTTTTAACCAATAGGCCGAAATCGGCA
AAATCCCTTATAAATCAAAAGAATAGACCGAGATAGGGT
[37 nt withheld, positions 3120-3156]
AAAGAACGTGGACTCCAACGTCAAAGG
[49 nt withheld, positions 3184-3232]
T
[91 nt withheld, positions 3234-3324]
G
[124 nt withheld, positions 3326-3449]
CCCATTCGCCA
